Addgene plasmid #182203: 1xTRE DREaMR 3p3GFP
Purpose: 1xTRE Tet-On cassette with 3xp3 GFP marker for generating knockins with doxycycline-inducible rescue.
Depositing lab: Craig Montell. Depositing organization: University of California, Santa Barbara. Publication: A DREaMR system to simplify combining mutations with rescue transgenes in Aedes aegypti. Chen J, Luo J, Gurav AS, Chen Z, Wang Y, Montell C. Genetics. 2021 Nov 5;219(3). pii: 6368066. doi: 10.1093/genetics/iyab146. PubMed 34740249.
Backbone
  Vector backbone: pDREaMR-SC1
  Vector type: Insect Expression
Growth in bacteria
  Bacterial resistance: Ampicillin, 100 μg/mL
  Growth temperature: 37°C
  Growth strain: DH5alpha
  Copy number: High Copy
Gene/Insert
  Gene/Insert name: rTetR-3XP3-GFP
Terms and licenses: Academic/Nonprofit Terms; Industry Terms: Not Available to Industry
How to cite: 1xTRE DREaMR 3p3GFP was a gift from Craig Montell (Addgene plasmid # 182203 ; http://n2t.net/addgene:182203 ; RRID:Addgene_182203)
