[The description below was written by a language model from this plasmid's Addgene catalogue record and pLannotate feature annotations shown in this document.]
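Description:
1xTRE DREaMR 3p3GFP is a 6.7 kb insect-expression donor plasmid built on the pDREaMR-SC1 backbone, designed for generating knock-in alleles that can be rescued with doxycycline. The associated publication describes the system in the mosquito Aedes aegypti. It is maintained in E. coli as a high-copy plasmid through a ColE1/pUC-type origin with ampicillin selection (bla under its own promoter). It also carries pBluescript-like remnants: an f1 origin, lac promoter/operator elements and a lacZα fragment.

The payload, recorded as rTetR-3XP3-GFP, contains three functional modules. The first is a TetR-derived coding sequence followed by a short VP16/VP64-type activation-domain match. This fits a reverse tetracycline transactivator (Tet-On), with an SV40 polyadenylation signal annotated just downstream, on the opposite strand. No promoter is annotated upstream of this reading frame, and the record does not say what drives it; in a knock-in design it could depend on the targeted locus. The second module is the visible transformation marker: EGFP behind a fragment of the Drosophila hsp70 minimal promoter, which according to the catalogue is coupled to the eye-specific 3xP3 enhancer (not separately annotated), followed by an SV40 terminator. The third is a fragment of the tight TRE promoter, called 1xTRE in the plasmid name, followed by an HA epitope tag and cloning-site remnants. A rescue coding sequence could presumably be placed here for doxycycline-dependent expression.

Two fragments matching the phage lambda portal gene B flank the cassette. They may be stuffer sequences occupying the positions where homology arms would be cloned, though the record does not confirm this. The single insertion is intended both to disrupt a gene and to supply inducible rescue, with GFP marking carriers.
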