Features (pLannotate 1.2.2; 23 found; start..end, strand, type, name):
     24..128     +  promoter       AmpR promoter: bla
    129..989     +  CDS            AmpR: β-lactamase; bla; confers resistance to ampicillin, carbenicillin, and related antibiotics
   1160..1748    +  rep_origin     ori: high-copy-number ColE1/pMB1/pBR322/pUC origin of replication
   1931..2023    +  CDS            lacI (fragment): lac repressor; lacI; The lac repressor binds to the lac operator to inhibit transcription in E. coli. This inhibition can be relieved by adding lactose or isopropyl-β-D-thiogalactopyranoside (IPTG).
   2036..2057    +  protein_bind   CAP binding site: CAP binding activates transcription in the presence of cAMP. E. coli catabolite activator protein
   2072..2102    +  promoter       lac promoter: promoter for the E. coli lac operon
   2110..2126    +  protein_bind   lac operator: The lac repressor binds to the lac operator to inhibit transcription in E. coli. This inhibition can be relieved by adding lactose or isopropyl-β-D-thiogalactopyranoside (IPTG). lac repressor encoded by lacI
   2164..2631    -  CDS            B (fragment): PORTL_LAMBD - Experimental evidence at protein level: Swiss-Prot protein existence level 1. Forms the portal vertex of the capsid (PubMed:6228056, PubMed:6232391). This portal plays critical roles in head assembly, genome packaging, neck/tail attachment, and genome ejection (Probable). The portal protein multimerizes as a single ring-shaped homododecamer arranged around a central channel (PubMed:6232391). Binds to the terminase subunits to form the packaging machine (PubMed:7799432). From Escherichia phage lambda (Bacteriophage lambda).
   2970..3587    +  CDS            tetR: TETR2_ECOLX - Experimental evidence at protein level: Swiss-Prot protein existence level 1. TetR is the repressor of the tetracycline resistance element; its N-terminal region forms a helix-turn-helix structure and binds DNA. Binding of tetracycline to TetR reduces the repressor affinity for the tetracycline resistance gene (tetA) promoter operator sites. From Escherichia coli.
   3684..3707    +  CDS            VP64 (fragment): tetrameric repeat of the minimal activation domain of herpes simplex virus VP16 (Beerli et al., 1998)
   3726..3860    -  polyA_signal   SV40 poly(A) signal: SV40 polyadenylation signal
   3861..3881    +  misc_feature   MCS (fragment): pBluescript multiple cloning site
   3983..4105    +  promoter       hsp70 promoter (fragment): Drosophila melanogaster hsp70Bb promoter
   4127..4846    +  CDS            EGFP: the original enhanced GFP (Yang et al., 1996) mammalian codon-optimized
   4881..4964    +  CDS            large T antigen (fragment): large T antigen from SV40 (simian virus 40)
   4987..5108    +  polyA_signal   SV40 poly(A) signal: SV40 polyadenylation signal
   5118..5138    +  misc_feature   MCS (fragment): pBluescript multiple cloning site
   5139..5392    +  promoter       tight TRE promoter (fragment): Tet-responsive promoter PTight, consisting of seven tet operator sequences followed by the minimal CMV promoter
   5594..5620    +  CDS            HA: HA (human influenza hemagglutinin) epitope tag
   5695..5722    +  misc_feature   MCS (fragment): pBluescript multiple cloning site
   5964..6083    -  CDS            B (fragment): PORTL_LAMBD - Experimental evidence at protein level: Swiss-Prot protein existence level 1. Forms the portal vertex of the capsid (PubMed:6228056, PubMed:6232391). This portal plays critical roles in head assembly, genome packaging, neck/tail attachment, and genome ejection (Probable). The portal protein multimerizes as a single ring-shaped homododecamer arranged around a central channel (PubMed:6232391). Binds to the terminase subunits to form the packaging machine (PubMed:7799432). From Escherichia phage lambda (Bacteriophage lambda).
   6085..6240    +  CDS            lacZα (fragment): LacZα fragment of β-galactosidase; lacZ fragment
   6245..6673    +  rep_origin     f1 ori (sequence partly withheld): f1 bacteriophage origin of replication; arrow indicates direction of (+) strand synthesis
>Addgene plasmid #182203 | 1xTRE DREaMR 3p3GFP | addgene full sequence | sequence record 358578 | Addgene NGS Result
GTGGCACTTTTCGGGGAAATGTGCGCGGAACCCCTATTTGTTTATTTTTCTAAATACATTCAAATATGTA
TCCGCTCATGAGACAATAACCCTGATAAATGCTTCAATAATATTGAAAAAGGAAGAGTATGAGTATTCAA
CATTTCCGTGTCGCCCTTATTCCCTTTTTTGCGGCATTTTGCCTTCCTGTTTTTGCTCACCCAGAAACGC
TGGTGAAAGTAAAAGATGCTGAAGATCAGTTGGGTGCACGAGTGGGTTACATCGAACTGGATCTCAACAG
CGGTAAGATCCTTGAGAGTTTTCGCCCCGAAGAACGTTTTCCAATGATGAGCACTTTTAAAGTTCTGCTA
TGTGGCGCGGTATTATCCCGTATTGACGCCGGGCAAGAGCAACTCGGTCGCCGCATACACTATTCTCAGA
ATGACTTGGTTGAGTACTCACCAGTCACAGAAAAGCATCTTACGGATGGCATGACAGTAAGAGAATTATG
CAGTGCTGCCATAACCATGAGTGATAACACTGCGGCCAACTTACTTCTGACAACGATCGGAGGACCGAAG
GAGCTAACCGCTTTTTTGCACAACATGGGGGATCATGTAACTCGCCTTGATCGTTGGGAACCGGAGCTGA
ATGAAGCCATACCAAACGACGAGCGTGACACCACGATGCCTGTAGCAATGGCAACAACGTTGCGCAAACT
ATTAACTGGCGAACTACTTACTCTAGCTTCCCGGCAACAATTAATAGACTGGATGGAGGCGGATAAAGTT
GCAGGACCACTTCTGCGCTCGGCCCTTCCGGCTGGCTGGTTTATTGCTGATAAATCTGGAGCCGGTGAGC
GTGGGTCTCGCGGTATCATTGCAGCACTGGGGCCAGATGGTAAGCCCTCCCGTATCGTAGTTATCTACAC
GACGGGGAGTCAGGCAACTATGGATGAACGAAATAGACAGATCGCTGAGATAGGTGCCTCACTGATTAAG
CATTGGTAACTGTCAGACCAAGTTTACTCATATATACTTTAGATTGATTTAAAACTTCATTTTTAATTTA
AAAGGATCTAGGTGAAGATCCTTTTTGATAATCTCATGACCAAAATCCCTTAACGTGAGTTTTCGTTCCA
CTGAGCGTCAGACCCCGTAGAAAAGATCAAAGGATCTTCTTGAGATCCTTTTTTTCTGCGCGTAATCTGC
TGCTTGCAAACAAAAAAACCACCGCTACCAGCGGTGGTTTGTTTGCCGGATCAAGAGCTACCAACTCTTT
TTCCGAAGGTAACTGGCTTCAGCAGAGCGCAGATACCAAATACTGTTCTTCTAGTGTAGCCGTAGTTAGG
CCACCACTTCAAGAACTCTGTAGCACCGCCTACATACCTCGCTCTGCTAATCCTGTTACCAGTGGCTGCT
GCCAGTGGCGATAAGTCGTGTCTTACCGGGTTGGACTCAAGACGATAGTTACCGGATAAGGCGCAGCGGT
CGGGCTGAACGGGGGGTTCGTGCACACAGCCCAGCTTGGAGCGAACGACCTACACCGAACTGAGATACCT
ACAGCGTGAGCTATGAGAAAGCGCCACGCTTCCCGAAGGGAGAAAGGCGGACAGGTATCCGGTAAGCGGC
AGGGTCGGAACAGGAGAGCGCACGAGGGAGCTTCCAGGGGGAAACGCCTGGTATCTTTATAGTCCTGTCG
GGTTTCGCCACCTCTGACTTGAGCGTCGATTTTTGTGATGCTCGTCAGGGGGGCGGAGCCTATGGAAAAA
CGCCAGCAACGCGGCCTTTTTACGGTTCCTGGCCTTTTGCTGGCCTTTTGCTCACATGTTCTTTCCTGCG
TTATCCCCTGATTCTGTGGATAACCGTATTACCGCCTTTGAGTGAGCTGATACCGCTCGCCGCAGCCGAA
CGACCGAGCGCAGCGAGTCAGTGAGCGAGGAAGCGGAAGAGCGCCCAATACGCAAACCGCCTCTCCCCGC
GCGTTGGCCGATTCATTAATGCAGCTGGCACGACAGGTTTCCCGACTGGAAAGCGGGCAGTGAGCGCAAC
GCAATTAATGTGAGTTAGCTCACTCATTAGGCACCCCAGGCTTTACACTTTATGCTTCCGGCTCGTATGT
TGTGTGGAATTGTGAGCGGATAACAATTTCACACAGGAAACAGCTATGACCATGATTACGCCAAGCGCGC
CCGCCGGGTAACTCACGGGGTATCCATGTCCATTTCTGCGGCATCCAGCCAGGATACCCGTCCTCGCTGA
CGTAATATCCCAGCGCCGCACCGCTGTCATTAATCTGCACACCGGCACGGCAGTTCCGGCTGTCGCCGGT
ATTGTTCGGGTTGCTGATGCGCTTCGGGCTGACCATCCGGAACTGTGTCCGGAAAAGCCGCGACGAACTG
GTATCCCAGGTGGCCTGAACGAACAGTTCACCGTTAAAGGCGTGCATGGCCACACCTTCCCGAATCATCA
TGGTAAACGTGCGTTTTCGCTCAACGTCAATGCAGCAGCAGTCATCCTCGGCAAACTCTTTCCATGCCGC
TTCAACCTCGCGGGAAAAGGCACGGGCTTCTTCCTCCCCGATGCCCAGATAGCGCCAGCTTGGGCGATGA
CTGAGCCGGAAAAAAGACCCGACGATATGATCCTGATGCAGCTAGATTAACCCTAGAAAGATAGTCTGCG
TAAAATTGACGCATGCATTCTTGAAATATTGCTCTCTCTTTCTAAATAGCGCGAATCCGTCGCTGTGCAT
TTAGGACATCTCAGTCGCCGCTTGGAGCTCCCGTGAGGCGTGCTTGTCAATGCGGTAAGTGTCACTGATT
TTGAACTATAACGACCGCGTGAGTCAAAATGACGCATGATTATCTTTTACGTGACTTTTAAGATTTAACT
CATACGATAATTATATTGTTATTTCATGTTCTACTTACGTGATAACTTATTATATATATATTTTCTTGTT
ATAGATATCAAGCTACGTAGCTAGCCACCATGAGTAGGTTGGACAAGTCCAAGGTTATCAACGGCGCTTT
GGAGTTGTTGAACGGTGTTGGCATTGAGGGTCTGACCACTCGCAAACTGGCCCAAAAGCTCGGAGTAGAA
CAGCCCACCTTGTATTGGCATGTGAAAAACAAGAGGGCTTTGTTGGACGCTCTGCCGATAGAGATGTTGG
ACCGTCATCACACTCATTTTTGCCCCCTGGAAGGAGAGTCCTGGCAGGATTTCCTCCGTAACAATGCCAA
AAGTTTTCGGTGCGCACTCCTGAGTCATCGAGACGGCGCTAAAGTACACCTGGGAACCCGGCCAACTGAG
AAGCAGTATGAGACACTGGAGAACCAACTGGCATTCCTGTGTCAACAAGGCTTCAGTTTGGAAAATGCCC
TGTACGCCTTGAGCGCGGTTGGACACTTTACACTGGGTTGCGTTTTGGAGGAACAGGAACATCAGGTCGC
GAAGGAGGAAAGGGAGACACCGACCACAGATTCGATGCCGCCTCTGCTCCGTCAAGCAATTGAGCTCTTT
GACCGACAAGGAGCAGAACCTGCCTTTCTCTTTGGTCTCGAACTCATCATTTGTGGATTGGAAAAGCAGC
TCAAATGTGAGTCGGGAGGACCTGCCGACGCGCTGGATGACTTTGATTTGGACATGCTCCCGGCAGACGC
CCTGGATGATTTCGATCTCGATATGCTGCCCGCAGACGCTTTGGATGACTTTGACCTGGATATGTTGCCG
GGATAACTAAGTAAGGATCCAGACATGATAAGATACATTGATGAGTTTGGACAAACCACAACTAGAATGC
AGTGAAAAAAATGCTTTATTTGTGAAATTTGTGATGCTATTGCTTTATTTGTAACCATTATAAGCTGCAA
TAAACAAGTTGCGGCCGCTCTAGAACTAGTGCCCTTTCGTCTTCAAGAATTGGATCTAATTCAATTAGAG
ACTAATTCAATTAGAGCTAATTCAATTAGGATCCAAGCTTATCGATTTCGAACCCTCGACCGCCGGAGTA
TAAATAGAGGCGCTTCGTCTACGGAGCGACAATTCAATTCAAACAAGCAAAGTGAACACGTCGCTAAGCG
AAAGCTAAGCAAATAAACAAGCGCAGCTGAACAAGCTAAACAATCGGCTCGAAGCCGGTCGCCACCATGG
TGAGCAAGGGCGAGGAGCTGTTCACCGGGGTGGTGCCCATCCTGGTCGAGCTGGACGGCGACGTAAACGG
CCACAAGTTCAGCGTGTCCGGCGAGGGCGAGGGCGATGCCACCTACGGCAAGCTGACCCTGAAGTTCATC
TGCACCACCGGCAAGCTGCCCGTGCCCTGGCCCACCCTCGTGACCACCCTGACCTACGGCGTGCAGTGCT
TCAGCCGCTACCCCGACCACATGAAGCAGCACGACTTCTTCAAGTCCGCCATGCCCGAAGGCTACGTCCA
GGAGCGCACCATCTTCTTCAAGGACGACGGCAACTACAAGACCCGCGCCGAGGTGAAGTTCGAGGGCGAC
ACCCTGGTGAACCGCATCGAGCTGAAGGGCATCGACTTCAAGGAGGACGGCAACATCCTGGGGCACAAGC
TGGAGTACAACTACAACAGCCACAACGTCTATATCATGGCCGACAAGCAGAAGAACGGCATCAAGGTGAA
CTTCAAGATCCGCCACAACATCGAGGACGGCAGCGTGCAGCTCGCCGACCACTACCAGCAGAACACCCCC
ATCGGCGACGGCCCCGTGCTGCTGCCCGACAACCACTACCTGAGCACCCAGTCCGCCCTGAGCAAAGACC
CCAACGAGAAGCGCGATCACATGGTCCTGCTGGAGTTCGTGACCGCCGCCGGGATCACTCTCGGCATGGA
CGAGCTGTACAAGTAAAGCGGCCTAAGCGATCGCTCAGGCCGCGACTCTAGATCATAATCAGCCATACCA
CATTTGTAGAGGTTTTACTTGCTTTAAAAAACCTCCCACACCTCCCCCTGAACCTGAAACATAAAATGAA
TGCAATTGTTGTTGTTAACTTGTTTATTGCAGCTTATAATGGTTACAAATAAAGCAATAGCATCACAAAT
TTCACAAATAAAGCATTTTTTTCACTGCATTCTAGTTGTGGTTTGTCCAAACTCATCAATGTATCTTAAC
GCGAGTTAAGCTTATCGATACCGTCGACGAGTTTACTCCCTATCAGTGATAGAGAACGTATGTCGAGTTT
ACTCCCTATCAGTGATAGAGAACGATGTCGAGTTTACTCCCTATCAGTGATAGAGAACGTATGTCGAGTT
TACTCCCTATCAGTGATAGAGAACGTATGTCGAGTTTACTCCCTATCAGTGATAGAGAACGTATGTCGAG
TTTATCCCTATCAGTGATAGAGAACGTATGTCGAGTTTACTCCCTATCAGTGATAGAGAACGTATGTCGA
GGAGCTCGCCCGGGGATCGAGCGCAGCGGTATAAAAGGGCGCGGGGTGGCTGAGAGCATCAGTTGTGAAT
GAATGTTCGAGCCGAGCAGACGTGCCGCTGCCTTCGTTAATATCCTTTGAATAAGCCAACTTTGAATCAC
AAGACGCATACCAAACGGTACCGCGGCACCATGTACCCCTACGACGTGCCCGACTACGCCGGCTACCCAT
ACGACGTCCCAGATTACGCTGGTTCGTACCCGTACGACGTGCCAGATTACGCCTCCGGCGGTTCCGGTGG
CAGCGGCGGCGCCGTTAATTAAGAGGATCCCCCGGGCTGCAGGAATTCGATAAAAGTTTTGTTACTTTAT
AGAAGAAATTTTGAGTTTTTGTTTTTTTTAATAAATAAATAAACATAAATAAATTGTTTGTTGAATTTAT
TATTAGTATGTAAGTGTAAATATAATAAAACTTAATATCTATTCAAATTAATAAATAAACCTCGATATAC
AGACCGATAAAACACATGCGTCAATTTTACACATGATTATCTTTAACGTACGTCACAATATGATTATCTT
TCTAGGGTTAATCTAGCTGCGTGTTCTGCAGCGTGTCGAGCATCTTCATCTGCTCCATCACGCTGTAAAA
CACATTTGCACCGCGAGTCTGCCCGTCCTCCACGGGTTCAAAAACGTGAATGAACGAGGCGCGCTCACTG
GCCGTCGTTTTACAACGTCGTGACTGGGAAAACCCTGGCGTTACCCAACTTAATCGCCTTGCAGCACATC
CCCCTTTCGCCAGCTGGCGTAATAGCGAAGAGGCCCGCACCGATCGCCCTTCCCAACAGTTGCGCAGCCT
GAATGGCGAATGGG
[124 nt withheld, positions 6245-6368]
C
[91 nt withheld, positions 6370-6460]
A
[49 nt withheld, positions 6462-6510]
CCTTTGACGTTGGAGTCCACGTTCTTT
[37 nt withheld, positions 6538-6574]
ACCCTATCTCGGTCTATTCTTTTGATTTATAAGGGATTTTGCCGATTTCGGCCTATTGGTTAAAAAATGA
GCTGATTTAACAAAAATTTAACGCGAATTTTAACAAAATATTAACGCTTACAATTTAG
